>Addgene plasmid #108802 | pBW1607_pCAG-PV1-PYL-L1-PhiC31-429C-BGHpA | depositor full sequence | sequence record 205083 | Full Sequence
CCCAAGCTTGGCGTAATCATGGTCATAGCTGTTTCCTGTGTGAAATTGTTATCCGCTCACAATTCCACAC
AACATACGAGCCGGAAGCATAAAGTGTAAAGCCTGGGGTGCCTAATGAGTGAGCTAACTCACATTAATTG
CGTTGCGCTCACTGCCCGCTTTCCAGTCGGGAAACCTGTCGTGCCAGCGGATCCGCATCTCAATTAGTCA
GCAACCATAGTCCCGCCCCTAACTCCGCCCAGTTCCGCCCATTCTCCGCCCCATGGCTGACTAATTTTTT
TTATTTATGCAGAGGCCGAGGCCGCCTCGGCCTCTGAGCTATTCCAGAAGTAGTGAGGAGGCTTTTTTGG
AGGCCTAGGCTTTTGCAAAAAGCTAACTTGTTTATTGCAGCTTATAATGGTTACAAATAAAGCAATAGCA
TCACAAATTTCACAAATAAAGCATTTTTTTCACTGCATTCTAGTTGTGGTTTGTCCAAACTCATCAATGT
ATCTTATCATGTCTGGATCCGCTGCATTAATGAATCGGCCAACGCGCGGGGAGAGGCGGTTTGCGTATTG
GGCGCTCTTCCGCTTCCTCGCTCACTGACTCGCTGCGCTCGGTCGTTCGGCTGCGGCGAGCGGTATCAGC
TCACTCAAAGGCGGTAATACGGTTATCCACAGAATCAGGGGATAACGCAGGAAAGAACATGTGAGCAAAA
GGCCAGCAAAAGGCCAGGAACCGTAAAAAGGCCGCGTTGCTGGCGTTTTTCCATAGGCTCCGCCCCCCTG
ACGAGCATCACAAAAATCGACGCTCAAGTCAGAGGTGGCGAAACCCGACAGGACTATAAAGATACCAGGC
GTTTCCCCCTGGAAGCTCCCTCGTGCGCTCTCCTGTTCCGACCCTGCCGCTTACCGGATACCTGTCCGCC
TTTCTCCCTTCGGGAAGCGTGGCGCTTTCTCATAGCTCACGCTGTAGGTATCTCAGTTCGGTGTAGGTCG
TTCGCTCCAAGCTGGGCTGTGTGCACGAACCCCCCGTTCAGCCCGACCGCTGCGCCTTATCCGGTAACTA
TCGTCTTGAGTCCAACCCGGTAAGACACGACTTATCGCCACTGGCAGCAGCCACTGGTAACAGGATTAGC
AGAGCGAGGTATGTAGGCGGTGCTACAGAGTTCTTGAAGTGGTGGCCTAACTACGGCTACACTAGAAGAA
CAGTATTTGGTATCTGCGCTCTGCTGAAGCCAGTTACCTTCGGAAAAAGAGTTGGTAGCTCTTGATCCGG
CAAACAAACCACCGCTGGTAGCGGTGGTTTTTTTGTTTGCAAGCAGCAGATTACGCGCAGAAAAAAAGGA
TCTCAAGAAGATCCTTTGATCTTTTCTACGGGGTCTGACGCTCAGTGGAACGAAAACTCACGTTAAGGGA
TTTTGGTCATGAGATTATCAAAAAGGATCTTCACCTAGATCCTTTTAAATTAAAAATGAAGTTTTAAATC
AATCTAAAGTATATATGAGTAAACTTGGTCTGACAGTTACCAATGCTTAATCAGTGAGGCACCTATCTCA
GCGATCTGTCTATTTCGTTCATCCATAGTTGCCTGACTCCCCGTCGTGTAGATAACTACGATACGGGAGG
GCTTACCATCTGGCCCCAGTGCTGCAATGATACCGCGAGACCCACGCTCACCGGCTCCAGATTTATCAGC
AATAAACCAGCCAGCCGGAAGGGCCGAGCGCAGAAGTGGTCCTGCAACTTTATCCGCCTCCATCCAGTCT
ATTAATTGTTGCCGGGAAGCTAGAGTAAGTAGTTCGCCAGTTAATAGTTTGCGCAACGTTGTTGCCATTG
CTACAGGCATCGTGGTGTCACGCTCGTCGTTTGGTATGGCTTCATTCAGCTCCGGTTCCCAACGATCAAG
GCGAGTTACATGATCCCCCATGTTGTGCAAAAAAGCGGTTAGCTCCTTCGGTCCTCCGATCGTTGTCAGA
AGTAAGTTGGCCGCAGTGTTATCACTCATGGTTATGGCAGCACTGCATAATTCTCTTACTGTCATGCCAT
CCGTAAGATGCTTTTCTGTGACTGGTGAGTACTCAACCAAGTCATTCTGAGAATAGTGTATGCGGCGACC
GAGTTGCTCTTGCCCGGCGTCAATACGGGATAATACCGCGCCACATAGCAGAACTTTAAAAGTGCTCATC
ATTGGAAAACGTTCTTCGGGGCGAAAACTCTCAAGGATCTTACCGCTGTTGAGATCCAGTTCGATGTAAC
CCACTCGTGCACCCAACTGATCTTCAGCATCTTTTACTTTCACCAGCGTTTCTGGGTGAGCAAAAACAGG
AAGGCAAAATGCCGCAAAAAAGGGAATAAGGGCGACACGGAAATGTTGAATACTCATACTCTTCCTTTTT
CAATATTATTGAAGCATTTATCAGGGTTATTGTCTCATGAGCGGATACATATTTGAATGTATTTAGAAAA
ATAAACAAATAGGGGTTCCGCGCACATTTCCCCGAAAAGTGCCACCTGGGTCGACATTGATTATTGACTA
GTTATTAATAGTAATCAATTACGGGGTCATTAGTTCATAGCCCATATATGGAGTTCCGCGTTACATAACT
TACGGTAAATGGCCCGCCTGGCTGACCGCCCAACGACCCCCGCCCATTGACGTCAATAATGACGTATGTT
CCCATAGTAACGCCAATAGGGACTTTCCATTGACGTCAATGGGTGGAGTATTTACGGTAAACTGCCCACT
TGGCAGTACATCAAGTGTATCATATGCCAAGTACGCCCCCTATTGACGTCAATGACGGTAAATGGCCCGC
CTGGCATTATGCCCAGTACATGACCTTATGGGACTTTCCTACTTGGCAGTACATCTACGTATTAGTCATC
GCTATTACCATGGTCGAGGTGAGCCCCACGTTCTGCTTCACTCTCCCCATCTCCCCCCCCTCCCCACCCC
CAATTTTGTATTTATTTATTTTTTAATTATTTTGTGCAGCGATGGGGGCGGGGGGGGGGGGGGCGCGCGC
CAGGCGGGGCGGGGCGGGGCGAGGGGCGGGGCGGGGCGAGGCGGAAAGGTGCGGCGGCAGCCAATCAGAG
CGGCGCGCTCCGAAAGTTTCCTTTTATGGCGAGGCGGCGGCGGCGGCGGCCCTATAAAAAGCGAAGCGCG
CGGCGGGCGGGAGTCGCTGCGTTGCCTTCGCCCCGTGCCCCGCTCCGCGCCGCCTCGCGCCGCCCGCCCC
GGCTCTGACTGACCGCGTTACTCCCACAGGTGAGCGGGCGGGACGGCCCTTCTCCTCCGGGCTGTAATTA
GCGCTTGGTTTAATGACGGCTCGTTTCTTTTCTGTGGCTGCGTGAAAGCCTTAAAGGGCTCCGGGAGGGC
CCTTTGTGCGGGGGGGAGCGGCTCGGGGGGTGCGTGCGTGTGTGTGTGCGTGGGGAGCGCCGCGTGCGGC
TCCGCGCTGCCCGGCGGCTGTGAGCGCTGCGGGCGCGGCGCGGGGCTTTGTGCGCTCCGCAGTGTGCGCG
AGGGGAGCGCGGCCGGGGGCGGTGCCCCGCGGTGCGGGGGGGGCTGCGAGGGGAACAAAGGCTGCGTGCG
GGGTGTGTGCGTGGGGGGGTGAGCAGGGGGTGTGGGCGCGGCGGTCGGGCTGTAACCCCCCCCTGCACCC
CCCTCCCCGAGTTGCTGAGCACGGCCCGGCTTCGGGTGCGGGGCTCCGTACGGGGCGTGGCGCGGGGCTC
GCCGTGCCGGGCGGGGGGTGGCGGCAGGTGGGGGTGCCGGGCGGGGCGGGGCCGCCTCGGGCCGGGGAGG
GCTCGGGGGAGGGGCGCGGCGGCCCCCGGAGCGCCGGCGGCTGTCGAGGCGCGGCGAGCCGCAGCCATTG
CCTTTTATGGTAATCGTGCGAGAGGGCGCAGGGACTTCCTTTGTCCCAAATCTGTGCGGAGCCGAAATCT
GGGAGGCGCCGCCGCACCCCCTCTAGCGGGCGCGGGGCGAAGCGGTGCGGCGCCGGCAGGAAGGAAATGG
GCGGGGAGGGCCTTCGTGCGTCGCCGCGCCGCCGTCCCCTTCTCCCTCTCCAGCCTCGGGGCTGTCCGCG
GGGGGACGGCTGCCTTCGGGGGGGACGGGGCAGGGCGGGGTTCGGCTTCTGGCGTGTGACCGGCGGCTCT
AGAGCCTCTGCTAACCATGTTCATGCCTTCTTCTTTTTCCTACAGCTCCTGGGCAACGTGCTGGTTATTG
TGCTGTCTCATCATTTTGGCAAAGAATTGATTAATTCGAGCGAAGGCGCGCCCATTACTCGCATCCATTC
TCAGGCTGTCTCGTCTCGTCTCGCACGCGTGCCGCCACCATGGCGCCAACTCAAGACGAGTTCACCCAAC
TCTCCCAATCAATCGCCGAGTTCCACACGTACCAACTCGGTAACGGCCGTTGCTCATCTCTCCTAGCTCA
GCGAATCCACGCGCCGCCGGAAACAGTATGGTCCGTGGTGAGACGTTTCGATAGGCCACAGATTTACAAA
CACTTCATCAAAAGCTGTAACGTGAGTGAAGATTTCGAGATGCGAGTGGGATGCACGCGCGACGTGAACG
TGATAAGTGGATTACCGGCGAATACGTCTCGAGAGAGATTAGATCTGTTGGACGATGATCGGAGAGTGAC
TGGGTTTAGTATAACCGGTGGTGAACATAGGCTGAGGAATTATAAATCGGTTACGACGGTTCATAGATTT
GAGAAAGAAGAAGAAGAAGAAAGGATCTGGACCGTTGTTTTGGAATCTTATGTTGTTGATGTACCGGAAG
GTAATTCGGAGGAAGATACGAGATTGTTTGCTGATACGGTTATTAGATTGAATCTTCAGAAACTTGCTTC
GATCACTGAAGCTATGAACTACCCATACGATGTTCCAGATTACGCTTCCGGAGGGTCTGGCTCCGGATCA
AGTGGTGGCAGCGGTACCGGCGACGAGGAGACCCTGGCCCTGCTGTGGGAGGCCGCCAGAAGATTCGGCA
AGCTGACCGAGGCCCCCGAGAAGAGCGGCGAGAGGGCCAACCTGGTGGCCGAGAGAGCCGACGCCCTGAA
CGCCCTGGAGGAGCTGTACGAGGACAGAGCCGCCGGAGCCTATGACGGCCCTGTGGGCAGGAAGCACTTC
AGAAAGCAGCAGGCCGCCCTGACCCTGAGACAGCAGGGCGCCGAGGAAAGACTGGCCGAGCTGGAGGCCG
CCGAGGCCCCTAAGCTGCCCCTGGATCAGTGGTTCCCCGAGGATGCCGACGCCGACCCCACCGGCCCCAA
GTCCTGGTGGGGCAGAGCCAGCGTGGACGACAAGAGGGTGTTCGTGGGCCTGTTCGTGGATAAGATCGTG
GTGACCAAGAGCACCACCGGCAGGGGCCAGGGCACCCCCATCGAGAAGAGAGCCAGCATCACCTGGGCCA
AGCCTCCCACCGACGACGACGAGGATGACGCCCAGGACGGCACCGAGGACGTGGCCGCCCCCAAGAAAAA
GCGGAAGGTGTGAGAATTCCTGTGCCTTCTAGTTGCCAGCCATCTGTTGTTTGCCCCTCCCCCGTGCCTT
CCTTGACCCTGGAAGGTGCCACTCCCACTGTCCTTTCCTAATAAAATGAGGAAATTGCATCGCATTGTCT
GAGTAGGTGTCATTCTATTCTGGGGGGTGGGGTGGGGCAGGACAGCAAGGGGGAGGATTGGGAAGACAAT
AGCAGGCATGCTGGGGATGCGGTGGGCTCTATGGCTTCTGAGGCGGAAAGAACCAGCTGGGGCTCTAGGG
GGTATCCCCACGCGCCCTGTAGCGTGTACCGCTGGGAGTTCGTAGACGGAAACAAACGCAGAATCCAAGC
GCGGCCGCCCAGGATACATAGATTACCACAACTCCGAGCCCTTCCACCGCTAGCGCACTCCTCAGGTGCA
GGCTGCCTATCAGAAGGTGGTGGCTGGTGTGGCCAATGCCCTGGCTCACAAATACCACTGAGATCTTTTT
CCCTCTGCCAAAAATTATGGGGACATCATGAAGCCCCTTGAGCATCTGACTTCTGGCTAATAAAGGAAAT
TTATTTTCATTGCAATAGTGTGTTGGAATTTTTTGTGTCTCTCACTCGGAAGGACATATGGGAGGGCAAA
TCATTTAAAACATCAGAATGAGTATTTGGTTTAGAGTTTGGCAACATATGCCCATATGCTGGCTGCCATG
AACAAAGGTTGGCTATAAAGAGGTCATCAGTATATGAAACAGCCCCCTGCTGTCCATTCCTTATTCCATA
GAAAAGCCTTGACTTGAGGTTAGATTTTTTTTATATTTTGTTTTGTGTTATTTTTTTCTTTAACATCCCT
AAAATTTTCCTTACATGTTTTACTAGCCAGATTTTTCCTCCTCTCCTGACTACTCCCAGTCATAGCTGTC
CCTCTTCTCTTATGGAGATCCCTCGACCTGCAG
Features (pLannotate 1.2.2; 20 found; start..end, strand, type, name):
     46..62      -  protein_bind   lac operator: The lac repressor binds to the lac operator to inhibit transcription in E. coli. This inhibition can be relieved by adding lactose or isopropyl-β-D-thiogalactopyranoside (IPTG). lac repressor encoded by lacI
     70..100     -  promoter       lac promoter: promoter for the E. coli lac operon
    115..136     -  protein_bind   CAP binding site: CAP binding activates transcription in the presence of cAMP. E. coli catabolite activator protein
    149..188     -  CDS            lacI (fragment): lac repressor; lacI; The lac repressor binds to the lac operator to inhibit transcription in E. coli. This inhibition can be relieved by adding lactose or isopropyl-β-D-thiogalactopyranoside (IPTG).
    195..217     +  promoter       SV40 promoter (fragment): SV40 enhancer and early promoter
    221..355     +  rep_origin     SV40 ori: SV40 origin of replication
    375..509     +  polyA_signal   SV40 poly(A) signal: SV40 polyadenylation signal
    511..565     -  CDS            lacI (fragment): lac repressor; lacI; The lac repressor binds to the lac operator to inhibit transcription in E. coli. This inhibition can be relieved by adding lactose or isopropyl-β-D-thiogalactopyranoside (IPTG).
    748..1336    -  rep_origin     ori: high-copy-number ColE1/pMB1/pBR322/pUC origin of replication
   1507..2367    -  CDS            AmpR: β-lactamase; bla; confers resistance to ampicillin, carbenicillin, and related antibiotics
   2368..2472    -  promoter       AmpR promoter: bla
   2503..2882    +  enhancer       CMV enhancer: human cytomegalovirus immediate early enhancer
   2884..3159    +  promoter       chicken β-actin promoter: No description available
   3160..4175    +  intron         chimeric intron: chimera between introns from chicken β-actin and rabbit β-globin
   4319..4849    +  CDS            PYL1 (fragment): PYL1_ARATH - Also known as RCAR12. Experimental evidence at protein level: Swiss-Prot protein existence level 1. Receptor for abscisic acid (ABA) required for ABA-mediated responses such as stomatal closure and germination inhibition. Inhibits the activity of group-A protein phosphatases type 2C (PP2Cs) when activated by ABA (PubMed:19407143, PubMed:19855379, PubMed:19893533, PubMed:19898420, PubMed:23844015, PubMed:21658606). Can be activated by both (-)-ABA and (+)-ABA (PubMed:23844015). From Arabidopsis thaliana (Mouse-ear cress).
   4850..4877    +  CDS            3xHA (fragment): three tandem HA epitope tags
   5480..5704    +  polyA_signal   bGH poly(A) signal: bovine growth hormone polyadenylation signal
   5708..5729    +  promoter       SV40 promoter (fragment): SV40 enhancer and early promoter
   5867..5938    +  CDS            HBB (fragment): HBB_PONPY - Experimental evidence at transcript level: Swiss-Prot protein existence level 2. Involved in oxygen transport from the lung to the various peripheral tissues. From Pongo pygmaeus (Bornean orangutan).
   6009..6064    +  polyA_signal   β-globin poly(A) signal: rabbit β-globin polyadenylation signal (Gil and Proudfoot, 1987)
