[The description below was written by a language model from this plasmid's Addgene catalogue record and pLannotate feature annotations shown in this document.]
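Description:
pBW1607_pCAG-PV1-PYL-L1-PhiC31-429C-BGHpA is a 6.4 kb mammalian expression plasmid built on the pCAGGS backbone that encodes one half of a chemically inducible split PhiC31 integrase. It is propagated in E. coli at high copy from a ColE1/pUC-type origin and selected with ampicillin through the β-lactamase gene. The backbone also retains remnants of the lac promoter/operator region, an SV40 origin of replication and an SV40 polyadenylation signal.

Expression is driven by the CAG promoter, annotated as the CMV immediate-early enhancer, the chicken β-actin promoter and the chimeric β-actin/β-globin intron, which together give strong constitutive transcription in many mammalian cell types. The open reading frame begins with a fragment of the Arabidopsis abscisic acid receptor PYL1, which serves as a chemically induced dimerization (CID) domain. Per the catalogue entry and plasmid name, this is followed by a linker (L1), the PhiC31 integrase fragment from residue 429 to the C-terminus, and a C-terminal nuclear localization signal. The automated annotation does not label the integrase segment, leaving an unannotated gap between PYL1 and the terminator, and the short "3xHA" hit immediately after PYL1 is only a partial match that may reflect linker sequence rather than a functional tag. The meaning of "PV1" in the name is not stated. Transcripts end at a bovine growth hormone polyadenylation signal, with residual rabbit β-globin sequence and its poly(A) signal from pCAGGS lying downstream.

On its own the fragment should be inactive. It is presumably co-expressed with a complementary N-terminal PhiC31 fragment fused to PYL's dimerization partner, not described in this record, so that abscisic acid reconstitutes the recombinase. This allows drug-controlled site-specific recombination for synthetic gene circuits in mammalian cells.
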