Addgene plasmid #108802: pBW1607_pCAG-PV1-PYL-L1-PhiC31-429C-BGHpA
Purpose: Expresses aa429 to C-terminus of PhiC31 integrase fused to PYL CID
Depositing lab: Wilson Wong. Depositing organization: Boston University Main Campus. Publication: High-performance chemical- and light-inducible recombinases in mammalian cells and mice. Weinberg BH, Cho JH, Agarwal Y, Pham NTH, Caraballo LD, Walkosz M, Ortega C, Trexler M, Tague N, Law B, Benman WKJ, Letendre J, Beal J, Wong WW. Nat Commun. 2019 Oct 24;10(1):4845. doi: 10.1038/s41467-019-12800-7. PubMed 31649244.
Backbone
  Vector backbone: pCAGGS
  Vector type: Mammalian Expression, Cre/Lox, Synthetic Biology
Growth in bacteria
  Bacterial resistance: Ampicillin, 100 μg/mL
  Growth temperature: 37°C
  Growth strain: NEB Stable
  Copy number: High Copy
Gene/Insert
  Gene/Insert name: PhiC31 integrase fragment aa429 to C-terminus
  Species: Synthetic
  Promoter: pCAG
  Tag / fusion protein: PYL (N terminal on insert); NLS (C terminal on insert)
  Cloning method: Restriction Enzyme; 5′ cloning site KpnI (not destroyed); 3′ cloning site EcoRI (not destroyed)
Terms and licenses: Academic/Nonprofit Terms; Industry Terms: Not Available to Industry
Depositor comments: Please visit https://www.biorxiv.org/content/10.1101/747121v1 for bioRxiv preprint.
How to cite: pBW1607_pCAG-PV1-PYL-L1-PhiC31-429C-BGHpA was a gift from Wilson Wong (Addgene plasmid # 108802 ; http://n2t.net/addgene:108802 ; RRID:Addgene_108802)
