>Addgene plasmid #108802 | pBW1607_pCAG-PV1-PYL-L1-PhiC31-429C-BGHpA | addgene partial sequence | sequence record 226771 | Addgene Partial NGS Result
TGCACCCCCCTCCCCGAGTTGCTGAGCACGGCCCGGCTTCGGGTGCGGGGCTCCGTACGGGGCGTGGCGC
GGGGCTCGCCGTGCCGGGCGGGGGGTGGCGGCAGGTGGGGGTGCCGGGCGGGGCGGGGCCGCCTCGGGCC
GGGGAGGGCTCGGGGGAGGGGCGCGGCGGCCCCCGGAGCGCCGGCGGCTGTCGAGGCGCGGCGAGCCGCA
GCCATTGCCTTTTATGGTAATCGTGCGAGAGGGCGCAGGGACTTCCTTTGTCCCAAATCTGTGCGGAGCC
GAAATCTGGGAGGCGCCGCCGCACCCCCTCTAGCGGGCGCGGGGCGAAGCGGTGCGGCGCCGGCAGGAAG
GAAATGGGCGGGGAGGGCCTTCGTGCGTCGCCGCGCCGCCGTCCCCTTCTCCCTCTCCAGCCTCGGGGCT
GTCCGCGGGGGGACGGCTGCCTTCGGGGGGGACGGGGCAGGGCGGGGTTCGGCTTCTGGCGTGTGACCGG
CGGCTCTAGAGCCTCTGCTAACCATGTTCATGCCTTCTTCTTTTTCCTACAGCTCCTGGGCAACGTGCTG
GTTATTGTGCTGTCTCATCATTTTGGCAAAGAATTGATTAATTCGAGCGAAGGCGCGCCCATTACTCGCA
TCCATTCTCAGGCTGTCTCGTCTCGTCTCGCACGCGTGCCGCCACCATGGCGCCAACTCAAGACGAGTTC
ACCCAACTCTCCCAATCAATCGCCGAGTTCCACACGTACCAACTCGGTAACGGCCGTTGCTCATCTCTCC
TAGCTCAGCGAATCCACGCGCCGCCGGAAACAGTATGGTCCGTGGTGAGACGTTTCGATAGGCCACAGAT
TTACAAACACTTCATCAAAAGCTGTAACGTGAGTGAAGATTTCGAGATGCGAGTGGGATGCACGCGCGAC
GTGAACGTGATAAGTGGATTACCGGCGAATACGTCTCGAGAGAGATTAGATCTGTTGGACGATGATCGGA
GAGTGACTGGGTTTAGTATAACCGGTGGTGAACATAGGCTGAGGAATTATAAATCGGTTACGACGGTTCA
TAGATTTGAGAAAGAAGAAGAAGAAGAAAGGATCTGGACCGTTGTTTTGGAATCTTATGTTGTTGATGTA
CCGGAAGGTAATTCGGAGGAAGATACGAGATTGTTTGCTGATACGGTTATTAGATTGAATCTTCAGAAAC
TTGCTTCGATCACTGAAGCTATGAACTACCCATACGATGTTCCAGATTACGCTTCCGGAGGGTCTGGCTC
CGGATCAAGTGGTGGCAGCGGTACCGGCGACGAGGAGACCCTGGCCCTGCTGTGGGAGGCCGCCAGAAGA
TTCGGCAAGCTGACCGAGGCCCCCGAGAAGAGCGGCGAGAGGGCCAACCTGGTGGCCGAGAGAGCCGACG
CCCTGAACGCCCTGGAGGAGCTGTACGAGGACAGAGCCGCCGGAGCCTATGACGGCCCTGTGGGCAGGAA
GCACTTCAGAAAGCAGCAGGCCGCCCTGACCCTGAGACAGCAGGGCGCCGAGGAAAGACTGGCCGAGCTG
GAGGCCGCCGAGGCCCCTAAGCTGCCCCTGGATCAGTGGTTCCCCGAGGATGCCGACGCCGACCCCACCG
GCCCCAAGTCCTGGTGGGGCAGAGCCAGCGTGGACGACAAGAGGGTGTTCGTGGGCCTGTTCGTGGATAA
GATCGTGGTGACCAAGAGCACCACCGGCAGGGGCCAGGGCACCCCCATCGAGAAGAGAGCCAGCATCACC
TGGGCCAAGCCTCCCACCGACGACGACGAGGATGACGCCCAGGACGGCACCGAGGACGTGGCCGCCCCCA
AGAAAAAGCGGAAGGTGTGAGAATTCCTGTGCCTTCTAGTTGCCAGCCATCTGTTGTTTGCCCCTCCCCC
GTGCCTTCCTTGACCCTGGAAGGTGCCACTCCCACTGTCCTTTCCTAATAAAATGAGGAAATTGCATCGC
ATTGTCTGAGTAGGTGTCATTCTATTCTGGGGGGTGGGGTGGGGCAGGACAGCAAGGGGGAGGATTGGGA
AGACAATAGCAGGCATGCTGGGGATGCGGTGGGCTCTATGGCTTCTGAGGCGGAAAGAACCAGCTGGGGC
TCTAGGGGGTATCCCCACGCGCCCTGTAGCGTGTACCGCTGGGAGTTCGTAGACGGAAACAAACGCAGAA
TCCAAGCGCGGCCGCCCAGGATACATAGATTACCACAACTCCGAGCCCTTCCACCGCTAGCGCACTCCTC
AGGTGCAGGCTGCCTATCAGAAGGTGGTGGCTGGTGTGGCCAATGCCCTGGCTCACAAATACCACTGAGA
TCTTTTTCCCTCTGCCAAAAATTATGGGGACATCATGAAGCCCCTTGAGCATCTGACTTCTGGCTAATAA
AGGAAATTTATTTTCATTGCAATAGTGTGTTGGAATTTTTTGTGTCTCTCACTCGGAAGGACATATGGGA
GGGCAAATCATTTAAAACATCAGAATGAGTATTTGGTTTAGAGTTTGGCAACATATGCCCATATGCTGGC
TGCCATGAACAAAGGTTGGCTATAAAGAGGTCATCAGTATATGAAACAGCCCCCTGCTGTCCATTCCTTA
TTCCATAGAAAAGCCTTGACTTGAGGTTAGATTTTTTTTATATTTTGTTTTGTGTTATTTTTTTCTTTAA
CATCCCTAAAATTTTTCTTACATGTTTTACTAGCCAGATTTTTCCTCCTCTCCTGACTACTCCCAGTCAT
AGCTGTCCCTCTTCTCTTATGGAGATCCCTCGACCTGCAGCCCAAGCTTGGCGTAATCATGGTCATAGCT
GTTTCCTGTGTGAAATTGTTATCCGCTCACAATTCCACACAACATACGAGCCGGAAGCATAAAGTGTAAA
GCCTGGGGTGCCTAATGAGTGAGCTAACTCACATTAATTGCGTTGCGCTCACTGCCCGCTTTCCAGTCGG
GAAACCTGTCGTGCCAGCGGATCCGCATCTCAATTAGTCAGCAACCATAGTCCCGCCCCTAACTCCGCCC
AGTTCCGCCCATTCTCCGCCCCATGGCTGACTAATTTTTTTTATTTATGCAGAGGCCGAGGCCGCCTCGG
CCTCTGAGCTATTCCAGAAGTAGTGAGGAGGCTTTTTTGGAGGCCTAGGCTTTTGCAAAAAGCTAACTTG
TTTATTGCAGCTTATAATGGTTACAAATAAAGCAATAGCATCACAAATTTCACAAATAAAGCATTTTTTT
CACTGCATTCTAGTTGTGGTTTGTCCAAACTCATCAATGTATCTTATCATGTCTGGATCCGCTGCATTAA
TGAATCGGCCAACGCGCGGGGAGAGGCGGTTTGCGTATTGGGCGCTCTTCCGCTTCCTCGCTCACTGACT
CGCTGCGCTCGGTCGTTCGGCTGCGGCGAGCGGTATCAGCTCACTCAAAGGCGGTAATACGGTTATCCAC
AGAATCAGGGGATAACGCAGGAAAGAACATGTGAGCAAAAGGCCAGCAAAAGGCCAGGAACCGTAAAAAG
GCCGCGTTGCTGGCGTTTTTCCATAGGCTCCGCCCCCCTGACGAGCATCACAAAAATCGACGCTCAAGTC
AGAGGTGGCGAAACCCGACAGGACTATAAAGATACCAGGCGTTTCCCCCTGGAAGCTCCCTCGTGCGCTC
TCCTGTTCCGACCCTGCCGCTTACCGGATACCTGTCCGCCTTTCTCCCTTCGGGAAGCGTGGCGCTTTCT
CATAGCTCACGCTGTAGGTATCTCAGTTCGGTGTAGGTCGTTCGCTCCAAGCTGGGCTGTGTGCACGAAC
CCCCCGTTCAGCCCGACCGCTGCGCCTTATCCGGTAACTATCGTCTTGAGTCCAACCCGGTAAGACACGA
CTTATCGCCACTGGCAGCAGCCACTGGTAACAGGATTAGCAGAGCGAGGTATGTAGGCGGTGCTACAGAG
TTCTTGAAGTGGTGGCCTAACTACGGCTACACTAGAAGAACAGTATTTGGTATCTGCGCTCTGCTGAAGC
CAGTTACCTTCGGAAAAAGAGTTGGTAGCTCTTGATCCGGCAAACAAACCACCGCTGGTAGCGGTGGTTT
TTTTGTTTGCAAGCAGCAGATTACGCGCAGAAAAAAAGGATCTCAAGAAGATCCTTTGATCTTTTCTACG
GGGTCTGACGCTCAGTGGAACGAAAACTCACGTTAAGGGATTTTGGTCATGAGATTATCAAAAAGGATCT
TCACCTAGATCCTTTTAAATTAAAAATGAAGTTTTAAATCAATCTAAAGTATATATGAGTAAACTTGGTC
TGACAGTTACCAATGCTTAATCAGTGAGGCACCTATCTCAGCGATCTGTCTATTTCGTTCATCCATAGTT
GCCTGACTCCCCGTCGTGTAGATAACTACGATACGGGAGGGCTTACCATCTGGCCCCAGTGCTGCAATGA
TACCGCGAGACCCACGCTCACCGGCTCCAGATTTATCAGCAATAAACCAGCCAGCCGGAAGGGCCGAGCG
CAGAAGTGGTCCTGCAACTTTATCCGCCTCCATCCAGTCTATTAATTGTTGCCGGGAAGCTAGAGTAAGT
AGTTCGCCAGTTAATAGTTTGCGCAACGTTGTTGCCATTGCTACAGGCATCGTGGTGTCACGCTCGTCGT
TTGGTATGGCTTCATTCAGCTCCGGTTCCCAACGATCAAGGCGAGTTACATGATCCCCCATGTTGTGCAA
AAAAGCGGTTAGCTCCTTCGGTCCTCCGATCGTTGTCAGAAGTAAGTTGGCCGCAGTGTTATCACTCATG
GTTATGGCAGCACTGCATAATTCTCTTACTGTCATGCCATCCGTAAGATGCTTTTCTGTGACTGGTGAGT
ACTCAACCAAGTCATTCTGAGAATAGTGTATGCGGCGACCGAGTTGCTCTTGCCCGGCGTCAATACGGGA
TAATACCGCGCCACATAGCAGAACTTTAAAAGTGCTCATCATTGGAAAACGTTCTTCGGGGCGAAAACTC
TCAAGGATCTTACCGCTGTTGAGATCCAGTTCGATGTAACCCACTCGTGCACCCAACTGATCTTCAGCAT
CTTTTACTTTCACCAGCGTTTCTGGGTGAGCAAAAACAGGAAGGCAAAATGCCGCAAAAAAGGGAATAAG
GGCGACACGGAAATGTTGAATACTCATACTCTTCCTTTTTCAATATTATTGAAGCATTTATCAGGGTTAT
TGTCTCATGAGCGGATACATATTTGAATGTATTTAGAAAAATAAACAAATAGGGGTTCCGCGCACATTTC
CCCGAAAAGTGCCACCTGGGTCGACATTGATTATTGACTAGTTATTAATAGTAATCAATTACGGGGTCAT
TAGTTCATAGCCCATATATGGAGTTCCGCGTTACATAACTTACGGTAAATGGCCCGCCTGGCTGACCGCC
CAACGACCCCCGCCCATTGACGTCAATAATGACGTATGTTCCCATAGTAACGCCAATAGGGACTTTCCAT
TGACGTCAATGGGTGGAGTATTTACGGTAAACTGCCCACTTGGCAGTACATCAAGTGTATCATATGCCAA
GTACGCCCCCTATTGACGTCAATGACGGTAAATGGCCCGCCTGGCATTATGCCCAGTACATGACCTTATG
GGACTTTCCTACTTGGCAGTACATCTACGTATTAGTCATCGCTATTACCATGGTCGAGGTGAGCCCCACG
TTCTGCTTCACTCTCCCCATCTCCCCCCCCTCCCCACCCCCAATTTTGTATTTATTTATTTTTTAATTAT
TTTGTGCAGCGATGGGGGCG
